>Addgene plasmid #234909 | pVM2-GoPGF-HD1 | addgene full sequence | sequence record 476825 | Addgene NGS Result
ACGCTGTTTGAGGGAAAAGTAGAGAACGTATTTGTTTTTATGTTCAGGCGGTTCTTGTGTGTCAACAAAG
ATGGACATTGTTACTCAAGGAAGCACGATGAGCTTTATTATTACGGACGAGTGGACTTAGATTCTGTGAG
TAAGGTTACCGAATTGGCCAGTTAACGCTAGCGAATTGACGAACGGCCTAAACCTGTAGTTTCTTTCTTG
GGCTCGACTTGTTGTTTGTCTTCAAGAATCCGCTCCTTTTGATCACCTGAAACCATTCCAAAATCAACAA
AAGGAATACTTGGGGTTGAGATTTGGGGTTGGGAATCATGGGCAGGTTGATTTGAACCCAGGCTGTTGTT
GATCCCAGAACTGAATATCGATTTAGTGAGTTGAAGGGTGCCCCAGTCTTCCATGATGAGACCTAGGGGA
ATTGGACCAAAGCCTTTGGGGTTGAGGTCTGAAGCTTCAAGAGAATCTGCAGTTGTCATCATGAATCATG
TCAACTTAGTTGAGATTCTCATGGATGTGAATCAATGGTCAAGTGTGTTTTGCGGTATTGTTTCAAGGGC
TATGACTTTAGAAGTCCTATCAACTGGAGTTGCAGGAAACTACAATGGGGCCTTGCAAGTGATGACGGCT
GAGTTCCAAGTCCCTTCACCACTTGTACCAACTCGGGAAAATTATTTCGCGAGGTACTGTAAGCAGCATA
TTGATGGAACTTGGGCAGGTCTCACTAGTCTGCAGGCATGCCATTCGAGGCCCGGGCATGTCCCGAAGAC
ATTAAACTACGGTTCTTTAAGTAGATCCGTGTCTGAAGTTTTAGGTTCAATTTAAACCTACGAGATTGAC
ATTCTCGACTGATCTTGATTGATCGGTAAGTCTTTTGTAATTTAATTTTCTTTTTGATTTTATTTTAAAT
TGTTATCTGTTTCTGTGTATAGACTGTTTGAGATCGGCGTTTGGCCGACTCATTGTCTTACCATAGGGGA
ACGGACTTTGTTTGTGTTGTTATTTTATTTGTATTTTATTAAAATTCTCAACGATCTGAAAAAGCCTCGC
GGCTAAGAGATTGTTGGGGGGTGAGTAAGTACTTTTAAAGTGATGATGGTTACAAAGGCAAAAGGGGTAA
AACCCCTCGCCTACGTAAGCGTTATTACGCCCGTCTGTACTTATATCAGTACACTGACGAGTCCCTAAAG
GACGAAACGGGAGAACGCTAGCCACCACCACCACCACCACGTGTGAATTACAGGTGACCAGCTCGAATTT
CCCCGATCGTTCAAACATTTGGCAATAAAGTTTCTTAAGATTGAATCCTGTTGCCGGTCTTGCGATGATT
ATCATATAATTTCTGTTGAATTACGTTAAGCATGTAATAATTAACATGTAATGCATGACGTTATTTATGA
GATGGGTTTTTATGATTAGAGTCCCGCAATTATACATTTAATACGCGATAGAAAACAAAATATAGCGCGC
AAACTAGGATAAATTATCGCGCGCGGTGTCATCTATGTTACTAGATCGGGAATTGGTCATAGCTGTTTCC
TGGGATCCAAACTATCAGTGTTTGACAGGATATATTGGCGGGTAAACCTAAGAGAAAAGAGCGTTTATTA
GAATAATCGGATATTTAAAAGGGCGTGAAAAGGTTTATCCGTTCGTCCATTTGTATGTGCATGCCAACCA
CAGGGTTCCCCAGATCTGGCGCCGGCCAGCGAGACGAGCAAGATTGGCCGCCGCCCGAAACGATCCGACA
GCGCGCCCAGCACAGGTGCGCAGGCAAATTGCACCAACGCATACAGCGCCAGCAGAATGCCATAGTGGGC
GGTGACGTCGTTCGAGTGAACCAGATCGCGCAGGAGGCCCGGCAGCACCGGCATAATCAGGCCGATGCCG
ACAGCGTCGAGCGCGACAGTGCTCAGAATTACGATCAGGGGTATGTTGGGTTTCACGTCTGGCCTCCGGA
CCAGCCTCCGCTGGTCCGATTGAACGCGCGGATTCTTTATCACTGATAAGTTGGTGGACATATTATGTTT
ATCAGTGATAAAGTGTCAAGCATGACAAAGTTGCAGCCGAATACAGTGATCCGTGCCGCCCTGGACCTGT
TGAACGAGGTCGGCGTAGACGGTCTGACGACACGCAAACTGGCGGAACGGTTGGGGGTTCAGCAGCCGGC
GCTTTACTGGCACTTCAGGAACAAGCGGGCGCTGCTCGACGCACTGGCCGAAGCCATGCTGGCGGAGAAT
CATACGCATTCGGTGCCGAGAGCCGACGACGACTGGCGCTCATTTCTGATCGGGAATGCCCGCAGCTTCA
GGCAGGCGCTGCTCGCCTACCGCGATGGCGCGCGCATCCATGCCGGCACGCGACCGGGCGCACCGCAGAT
GGAAACGGCCGACGCGCAGCTTCGCTTCCTCTGCGAGGCGGGTTTTTCGGCCGGGGACGCCGTCAATGCG
CTGATGACAATCAGCTACTTCACTGTTGGGGCCGTGCTTGAGGAGCAGGCCGGCGACAGCGATGCCGGCG
AGCGCGGCGGCACCGTTGAACAGGCTCCGCTCTCGCCGCTGTTGCGGGCCGCGATAGACGCCTTCGACGA
AGCCGGTCCGGACGCAGCGTTCGAGCAGGGACTCGCGGTGATTGTCGATGGATTGGCGAAAAGGAGGCTC
GTTGTCAGGAACGTTGAAGGACCGAGAAAGGGTGACGATTGATCAGGACCGCTGCCGGAGCGCAACCCAC
TCACTACAGCAGAGCCATGTAGACAACATCCCCTCCCCCTTTCCACCGCGTCAGACGCCCGTAGCAGCCC
GCTACGGGCTTTTTCATGCCCTGCCCTAGCGTCCAAGCCTCACGGCCGCGCTCGGCCTCTCTGGCGGCCT
TCTGGCGCTCTTCCGCTTCCTCGCTCACTGACTCGCTGCGCTCGGTCGTTCGGCTGCGGCGAGCGGTATC
AGCTCACTCAAAGGCGGTAATACGGTTATCCACAGAATCAGGGGATAACGCAGGAAAGAACATGTGAGCA
AAAGGCCAGCAAAAGGCCAGGAACCGTAAAAAGGCCGCGTTGCTGGCGTTTTTCCATAGGCTCCGCCCCC
CTGACGAGCATCACAAAAATCGACGCTCAAGTCAGAGGTGGCGAAACCCGACAGGACTATAAAGATACCA
GGCGTTTCCCCCTGGAAGCTCCCTCGTGCGCTCTCCTGTTCCGACCCTGCCGCTTACCGGATACCTGTCC
GCCTTTCTCCCTTCGGGAAGCGTGGCGCTTTTCCGCTGCATAACCCTGCTTCGGGGTCATTATAGCGATT
TTTTCGGTATATCCATCCTTTTTCGCACGATATACAGGATTTTGCCAAAGGGTTCGTGTAGACTTTCCTT
GGTGTATCCAACGGCGTCAGCCGGGCAGGATAGGTGAAGTAGGCCCACCCGCGAGCGGGTGTTCCTTCTT
CACTGTCCCTTATTCGCACCTGGCGGTGCTCAACGGGAATCCTGCTCTGCGAGGCTGGCCGGCTACCGCC
GGCGTAACAGATGAGGGCAAGCGGATGGCTGATGAAACCAAGCCAACCAGGAAGGGCAGCCCACCTATCA
AGGTGTACTGCCTTCCAGACGAACGAAGAGCGATTGAGGAAAAGGCGGCGGCGGCCGGCATGAGCCTGTC
GGCCTACCTGCTGGCCGTCGGCCAGGGCTACAAAATCACGGGCGTCGTGGACTATGAGCACGTCCGCGAG
CTGGCCCGCATCAATGGCGACCTGGGCCGCCTGGGCGGCCTGCTGAAACTCTGGCTCACCGACGACCCGC
GCACGGCGCGGTTCGGTGATGCCACGATCCTCGCCCTGCTGGCGAAGATCGAAGAGAAGCAGGACGAGCT
TGGCAAGGTCATGATGGGCGTGGTCCGCCCGAGGGCAGAGCCATGACTTTTTTAGCCGCTAAAACGGCCG
GGGGGTGCGCGTGATTGCCAAGCACGTCCCCATGCGCTCCATCAAGAAGAGCGACTTCGCGGAGCTGGTG
AAGTACATCACCGACGAGCAAGGCAAGACCGAGCGCCTTTCCGACGCTCACCGGGCTGGTTGCCCTCGCC
GCTGGGCTGGCGGCCGTCTATGGCCCTGCAAACGCGCCAGAAACGCCGTCGAAGCCGTGTGCGAGACACC
GCGGCCGCCGGCGTTGTGGATACCTCGCGGAAAACTTGGCCCTCACTGACAGATGAGGGGCGGACGTTGA
CACTTGAGGGGCCGACTCACCCGGCGCGGCGTTGACAGATGAGGGGCAGGCTCGATTTCGGCCGGCGACG
TGGAGCTGGCCAGCCTCGCAAATCGGCGAAAACGCCTGATTTTACGCGAGTTTCCCACAGATGATGTGGA
CAAGCCTGGGGATAAGTGCCCTGCGGTATTGACACTTGAGGGGCGCGACTACTGACAGATGAGGGGCGCG
ATCCTTGACACTTGAGGGGCAGAGTGCTGACAGATGAGGGGCGCACCTATTGACATTTGAGGGGCTGTCC
ACAGGCAGAAAATCCAGCATTTGCAAGGGTTTCCGCCCGTTTTTCGGCCACCGCTAACCTGTCTTTTAAC
CTGCTTTTAAACCAATATTTATAAACCTTGTTTTTAACCAGGGCTGCGCCCTGTGCGCGTGACCGCGCAC
GCCGAAGGGGGGTGCCCCCCCTTCTCGAACCCTCCCGGCCCGCTAACGCGGGCCTCCCATCCCCCCAGGG
GCTGCGCCCCTCGGCCGCGAACGGCCTCACCCCAAAAATGGCAGCGCTGGCAGTCCTTGCCATTGCCGGG
ATCGGGGCAGTAACGGGATGGGCGATCAGCCCGAGCGCGACGCCCGGAAGCATTGACGTGCCGCAGGTGC
TGGCATCGACATTCAGCGACCAGGTGCCGGGCAGTGAGGGCGGCGGCCTGGGTGGCGGCCTGCCCTTCAC
TTCGGCCGTCGGGGCATTCACGGACTTCATGGCGGGGCCGGCAATTTTTACCTTGGGCATTCTTGGCATA
GTGGTCGCGGGTGCCGTGCTCGTGTTCGGGGGTGCGATAAACCCAGCGAACCATTTGAGGTGATAGGTAA
GATTATACCGAGGTATGAAAACGAGAATTGGACCTTTACAGAATTACTCTATGAAGCGCCATATTTAAAA
AGCTACCAAGACGAAGAGGATGAAGAGGATGAGGAGGCAGATTGCCTTGAATATATTGACAATACTGATA
AGATAATATATCTTTTATATAGAAGATATCGCCGTATGTAAGGATTTCAGGGGGCAAGGCATAGGCAGCG
CGCTTATCAATATATCTATAGAATGGGCAAAGCATAAAAACTTGCATGGACTAATGCTTGAAACCCAGGA
CAATAACCTTATAGCTTGTAAATTCTATCATAATTGGGTAATGACTCCAACTTATTGATAGTGTTTTATG
TTCAGATAATGCCCGATGACTTTGTCATGCAGCTCCACCGATTTTGAGAACGACAGCGACTTCCGTCCCA
GCCGTGCCAGGTGCTGCCTCAGATTCAGGTTATGCCGCTCAATTCGCTGCGTATATCGCTTGCTGATTAC
GTGCAGCTTTCCCTTCAGGCGGGATTCATACAGCGGCCAGCCATCCGTCATCCATATCACCACGTCAAAG
GGTGACAGCAGGCTCATAAGACGCCCCAGCGTCGCCATAGTGCGTTCACCGAATACGTGCGCAACAACCG
TCTTCCGGAGACTGTCATACGCGTAAAACAGCCAGCGCTGGCGCGATTTAGCCCCGACATAGCCCCACTG
TTCGTCCATTTCCGCGCAGACGATGACGTCACTGCCCGGCTGTATGCGCGAGGTTACCGACTGCGGCCTG
AGTTTTTTAAGTGACGTAAAATCGTGTTGAGGCCAACGCCCATAATGCGGGCTGTTGCCCGGCATCCAAC
GCCATTCATGGCCATATCAATGATTTTCTGGTGCGTACCGGGTTGAGAAGCGGTGTAAGTGAACTGCAGT
TGCCATGTTTTACGGCAGTGAGAGCAGAGATAGCGCTGATGTCCGGCGGTGCTTTTGCCGTTACGCACCA
CCCCGTCAGTAGCTGAACAGGAGGGACAGCTGATAGAAACAGAAGCCACTGGAGCACCTCAAAAACACCA
TCATACACTAAATCAGTAAGTTGGCAGCATCACCCATAATTGTGGTTTCAAAATCGGCTCCGTCGATACT
ATGTTATACGCCAACTTTGAAAACAACTTTGAAAAAGCTGTTTTCTGGTATTTAAGGTTTTAGAATGCAA
GGAACAGTGAATTGGAGTTCGTCTTGTTATAATTAGCTTCTTGGGGTATCTTTAAATACTGTAGAAAAGA
GGAAGGAAATAATAAATGGCTAAAATGAGAATATCACCGGAATTGAAAAAACTGATCGAAAAATACCGCT
GCGTAAAAGATACGGAAGGAATGTCTCCTGCTAAGGTATATAAGCTGGTGGGAGAAAATGAAAACCTATA
TTTAAAAATGACGGACAGCCGGTATAAAGGGACCACCTATGATGTGGAACGGGAAAAGGACATGATGCTA
TGGCTGGAAGGAAAGCTGCCTGTTCCAAAGGTCCTGCACTTTGAACGGCATGATGGCTGGAGCAATCTGC
TCATGAGTGAGGCCGATGGCGTCCTTTGCTCGGAAGAGTATGAAGATGAACAAAGCCCTGAAAAGATTAT
CGAGCTGTATGCGGAGTGCATCAGGCTCTTTCACTCCATCGACATATCGGATTGTCCCTATACGAATAGC
TTAGACAGCCGCTTAGCCGAATTGGATTACTTACTGAATAACGATCTGGCCGATGTGGATTGCGAAAACT
GGGAAGAAGACACTCCATTTAAAGATCCGCGCGAGCTGTATGATTTTTTAAAGACGGAAAAGCCCGAAGA
GGAACTTGTCTTTTCCCACGGCGACCTGGGAGACAGCAACATCTTTGTGAAAGATGGCAAAGTAAGTGGC
TTTATTGATCTTGGGAGAAGCGGCAGGGCGGACAAGTGGTATGACATTGCCTTCTGCGTCCGGTCGATCA
GGGAGGATATCGGGGAAGAACAGTATGTCGAGCTATTTTTTGACTTACTGGGGATCAAGCCTGATTGGGA
GAAAATAAAATATTATATTTTACTGGATGAATTGTTTTAGTACCTAGATGTGGCGCAACGATGCCGGCGA
CAAGCAGGAGCGCACCGACTTCTTCCGCATCAAGTGTTTTGGCTCTCAGGCCGAGGCCCACGGCAAGTAT
TTGGGCAAGGGGTCGCTGGTATTCGTGCAGGGCAAGATTCGGAATACCAAGTACGAGAAGGACGGCCAGA
CGGTCTACGGGACCGACTTCATTGCCGATAAGGTGGATTATCTGGACACCAAGGCACCAGGCGGGTCAAA
TCAGGAATAAGGGCACATTGCCCCGGCGTGAGTCGGGGCAATCCCGCAAGGAGGGTGAATGAATCGGACG
TTTGACCGGAAGACATACAGGCAAGAACTGATCGACGCGGGGTTTTCCGCCGAGGATGCCGAAACCATCG
CAAGCCGCACCGTCATGCGTGCGCCCCGCGAAACCTTCCAGTCCGTCGGCTCGATGGTCCAGCAAGCTAC
GGCCAAGATCGAGCGCGACAGCGTGCAACTGGCTCCCCCTGCCCTGCCCGCGCCATCGGCCGCCGTGGAG
CGTTCGCGTCGTCTCGAACAGGAGGCGGCAGGTTTGGCGAAGTCGATGACCATCGACACGCGAGGAACTA
TGACGACCAAGAAGCGAAAAACCGCCGGCGAGGACCTGGCAAAACAGGTCAGCGAGGCCAAGCAGGCCGC
GTTGCTGAAACACACGAAGCAGCAGATCAAGGAAATGCAGCTTTCCTTGTTCGATATTGCGCCGTGGCCG
GACACGATGCGAGCGATGCCAAACGACACGGCCCGCTCTGCCCTGTTCACCACGCGCAACAAGAAAATCC
CGCGCGAGGCGCTGCAAAACAAGGTCATTTTCCACGTCAACAAGGACGTGAAGATCACCTACACCGGCGT
CGAGCTGCGGGCCGACGATGACGAACTGGTGTGGCAGCAGGTGTTGGAGTACGCGAAGCGCACCCCTATC
GGCGAGCCGATCACCTTCACGTTCTACGAGCTTTGCCAGGACCTGGGCTGGTCGATCAATGGCCGGTATT
ACACGAAGGCCGAGGAATGCCTGTCGCGCCTACAGGCGACGGCGATGGGCTTCACGTCCGACCGCGTTGG
GCACCTGGAATCGGTGTCGCTGCTGCACCGCTTCCGCGTCCTGGACCGTGGCAAGAAAACGTCCCGTTGC
CAGGTCCTGATCGACGAGGAAATCGTCGTGCTGTTTGCTGGCGACCACTACACGAAATTCATATGGGAGA
AGTACCGCAAGCTGTCGCCGACGGCCCGACGGATGTTCGACTATTTCAGCTCGCACCGGGAGCCGTACCC
GCTCAAGCTGGAAACCTTCCGCCTCATGTGCGGATCGGATTCCACCCGCGTGAAGAAGTGGCGCGAGCAG
GTCGGCGAAGCCTGCGAAGAGTTGCGAGGCAGCGGCCTGGTGGAACACGCCTGGGTCAATGATGACCTGG
TGCATTGCAAACGCTAGGGCCTTGTGGGGTCAGTTCCGGCTGGGGGTTCAGCAGCCAGCGCTTTACTGGC
ATTTCAGGAACAAGCGGGCACTGCTCGACGCACTTGCTTCGCTCAGTATCGCTCGGGACGCACGGCGCGC
TCTACGAACTGCCGATAAACAGAGGATTAAAATTGACAATTGTGATTAAGGCTCAGATTCGACGGCTTGG
AGCGGCCGACGTGCAGGATTTCCGCGAGATCCGATTGTCGGCCCTGAAGAAAGCTCCAGAGATGTTCGGG
TCCGTTTACGAGCACGAGGAGAAAAAGCCCATGGAGGCGTTCGCTGAACGGTTGCGAGATGCCGTGGCAT
TCGGCGCCTACATCGACGGCGAGATCATTGGGCTGTCGGTCTTCAAACAGGAGGACGGCCCCAAGGACGC
TCACAAGGCGCATCTGTCCGGCGTTTTCGTGGAGCCCGAACAGCGAGGCCGAGGGGTCGCCGGTATGCTG
CTGCGGGCGTTGCCGGCGGGTTTATTGCTCGTGATGATCGTCCGACAGATTCCAACGGGAATCTGGTGGA
TGCGCATCTTCATCCTCGGCGCACTTAATATTTCGCTATTCTGGAGCTTGTTGTTTATTTCGGTCTACCG
CCTGCCGGGCGGGGTCGCGGCGACGGTAGGCGCTGTGCAGCCGCTGATGGTCGTGTTCATCTCTGCCGCT
CTGCTAGGTAGCCCGATACGATTGATGGCGGTCCTGGGGGCTATTTGCGGAACTGCGGGCGTGGCGCTGT
TGGTGTTGACACCAAACGCAGCGCTAGATCCTGTCGGCGTCGCAGCGGGCCTGGCGGGGGCGGTTTCCAT
GGCGTTCGGAACCGTGCTGACCCGCAAGTGGCAACCTCCCGTGCCTCTGCTCACCTTTACCGCCTGGCAA
CTGGCGGCCGGAGGACTTCTGCTCGTTCCAGTAGCTTTAGTGTTTGATCCGCCAATCCCGATGCCTACAG
GAACCAATGTTCTCGGCCTGGCGTGGCTCGGCCTGATCGGAGCGGGTTTAACCTACTTCCTTTGGTTCCG
GGGGATCTCGCGACTCGAACCTACAGTTGTTTCCTTACTGGGCTTTCTCAGCCCCAGATCTGGGGTCGAT
CAGCCGGGGATGCATCAGGCCGACAGTCGGAACTTCGGGTCCCCGACCTGTACCATTCGGTGAGCAATGG
ATAGGGGAGTTGATATCGTCAACGTTCACTTCTAAAGAAATAGCGCCACTCAGCTTCCTCAGCGGCTTTA
TCCAGCGATTTCCTATTATGTCGGCATAGTTCTCAAGATCGACAGCCTGTCACGGTTAAGCGAGAAATGA
ATAAGAAGGCTGATAATTCGGATCTCTGCGAGGGAGATGATATTTGATCACAGGCAGCAACGCTCTGTCA
TCGTTACAATCAACATGCTACCCTCCGCGAGATCATCCGTGTTTCAAACCCGGCAGCTTAGTTGCCGTTC
TTCCGAATAGCATCGGTAACATGAGCAAAGTCTGCCGCCTTACAACGGCTCTCCCGCTGACGCCGTCCCG
GACTGATGGGCTGCCTGTATCGAGTGGTGATTTTGTGCCGAGCTGCCGGTCGGGGAGCTGTTGGCTGGCT
GGTGGCAGGATATATTGTGGTGTAAACAAATTGACGCTTAGACAACTTAATAACACATTGCGGACGTTTT
TAATGTACTGGGGTGGTTTTTCTTTTCACCAGTGAGACGGGCAACAGCTGATTGCCCTTCACCGCCTGGC
CCTGAGAGAGTTGCAGCAAGCGGTCCACGCTGGTTTGCCCCAGCAGGCGAAAATCCTGTTTGATGGTGGT
TCCGAAATCGGCAAAATCCCTTATAAATCAAAAGAATAGCCCGAGATAGGGT
[37 nt withheld, positions 10413-10449]
AAAGAACGTGGACTCCAACGTCAAAGG
[141 nt withheld, positions 10477-10617]
G
[44 nt withheld, positions 10619-10662]
CATTCAGGCTGCGCAACTGTTGGGAAGGGCGATCGGTGCGGGCCTCTTCGCTATTACGCCAGCTGGCGAA
AGGGGGATGTGCTGCAAGGCGATTAAGTTGGGTAACGCCAGGGTTTTCCCAGTCACGACGTTGTAAAACG
ACGGCCAGTGAATTCCCGATCTAGTAACATAGATGACACCGCGCGCGATAATTTATCCTAGTTTGCGCGC
TATATTTTGTTTTCTATCGCGTATTAAATGTATAATTGCGGGACTCTAATCATAAAAACCCATCTCATAA
ATAACGTCATGCATTACATGTTAATTATTACATGCTTAACGTAATTCAACAGAAATTATATGATAATCAT
CGCAAGACCGGCAACAGGATTCAATCTTAAGAAACTTTATTGCCAAATGTTTGAACGATCGGGGAAATTC
GAGGGGCCCGTTTCGTCCTTTAGGGACTCGTCAGTGTACTGATATAAGTACAGACGGGCGTAATAACGCT
TACGTAGGCGAGGGGTTTTACCCCTTTTGCCTTTGTAACCATCATCACTTTAAAAGTACTTACTCACCCC
CCAATAATCTCTTAGCCTCGAGGCCTTTTCAGATCATTGAGAATTTTAATAAAATACAAATAAAATAACA
ACACAAACAAAGTCCGTTCCCCTATGGTAAGACAATGAGTCGGCCAAGCGCCAATCTCAAACAGTCTATA
TACAGAAACAGATAACAATATATAATAAAATCAAAAAGCAAACAAACGATCAATCCCGAAAGGAACATCA
TCTCTTAAAAATCTTTTTGGTGTCCCAAATTCTCTGTCCTCTTTGAATTTCTTCTTAGAGGTCTTCGAAT
TATGAGACTTTTTAGCTGTCGCAGACATGTTTTCAGCTTGATTTCGTCGAATTTGTTTCCAAATTTCTCG
ATTTCTTGTTTCAACACGTTTACGACACTTTTCAAGGTGACTACGGCCACAACAATTATACACATCAAAA
GTAAAATCATTGATAACAACACAGACAAACCATCCACAATTATTTTCCGCACACCTACGTGTGACACCAA
CCATGTCAGCAACTTGCTTTCGCAATTTGTTAGCATGACCGATACTACACGTCTCGTGACCAAGAACAGT
GACTTCATTCACACAACCCTTGAGTACACACGTCATATTGACAATAAATTTCTTTATGCATTAAGACGAG
TTTTTCTTATTAGACGCTCTCTTAACATCTTCACTTGACAATAATGACTTAGGTCTAGTAGTAGCTGGTC
TGTAAGGACCATCGTACTTCGCCTCAATCGTCTTCATCTCCACTTGTTTCAAAGACATGAACTCACCGAA
AACCTCTTGATCGGTAAAATCGCCTTCAATGTAATCCGAACTGTTCAGTTCTTCCACATTGAGGCGCCTA
GTCGAATCAGTAGCAACCCATATTAGCGACACTTCGATACTGAAAGGGTATGTACCGTCACAGACCGGAA
CGCCCTCAGAAATACAACCCACCTTCCAGACATCAAGTACGTTCTCCTGTGTGGAAATACTGTATTCAAC
CTTGTACTGCGCAACTGAACAGTTATCGCAAGCTCGAGCTTTGAATCTCTGAATAGTCTTTCCTCTCTTT
CTTTTCTCAGTAAGTCTCGAATCCAACAGATCGATTTGAATGAACCCAGGCGTATCTGCAGGTAGATGTG
ATGTTACAACCAATTGTACACCTACTATCTTTAGAAACGCGTAAGATTTAATCATTTTGTAATCCCTTTG
GTCAAAAACGTCTAACTTGTGTTCACTCTTCTTCCCACCAACATGATTTAGGACAGTTTCTCTTCTTCTG
TGAAAATACTTCGGCCTCTTCCTCCTACCGTCCACAAACAATTCAATGGCCCCTAGATTTGAGAATTTTG
AGACTTCGAAAGTCTTCTTCTTCAAGGTGACCAATGACTTGTCTTCCATATTACCAGTCGTAAAAGTTTG
ACACAGCTCTCTGTGCCTTCTTCCAATCAACCTTAGCCGGGTTCAATTCCTTATCGTTTTCGTCTCGGAA
TAATGTACACAGAGCTGTAAAACTCTTAATATGCTTCCATAGCGCACAAAGCGCATGAACAGAATCACCT
TTGTACAAATACCGGTCTGAAACAGACTCGGACAGTTTGGATACCACCATGTAGTTCCCAAGAGCTCTAT
TGGAATCATTCAGCGAGATGTAGATCTCGGCTAAATGTTGCACATCCTTTATACTCTTTTTCCCCAACTT
CGTCAGAACTTTTACCGGATCTGGCACGAACTCGTAACACGATGACGTCTTAAGCAAGAACTTCCCACAA
AACATTGGGACATCGTACTTAAAAATCTTGCACTCGAAATTCCACTTAGTAGCCAACTTTGGACACGGAT
CAACAAACTGCGTTCCTCTAGGAAACGCAATCAGTGAGTCATCTCCTCCATATGTAACCATGACTGCTTT
CTCCAATGGTAATTCAGACAAGAGTGCACACAGTGTTCTATCTGAATTTGCATTATAAGTATCAGCATCT
CCACTCTTTTGTTGGTACCAAATATGCGCCATCATACCATTTTGAATATCTCTCACAGTAGTTTGAGTGT
GCGACACCTCCCAAAGGAAGGCCGCCCACTCATCTAGCCCAAATAACCTGTAAATCTCCAGCTGCAGTTG
TAAATGGAAGCGATTTGCCGACTTGTCGAATTTAGACATGTCTATCTCAACAAAGTCGTAAGCCGCTTCC
GTATTTAAGAACTTCACTCGATCGTTTAAATCACTCGATGTCATTCTCGTGTTGAACACAAAATGTGGTT
GCATAGCATCCAACTTGCGTTCATTAATTTCTTTGAAAATTGGACCGAACAACGAGTTGATCAACTTCTC
GTGATACACAACAGTCTGTAGAGCTGAGTATTCAAATTGCGGTGTTAAATCAGTCTTAGGTTTCACGTCA
GATTTGATCATATACATGTAAGACGAATAGTCTATTTCATGTAACTCTCTCACATCTGCTACTACCTTAG
CCTGTACCGCTGTGCTTTGATTTCTCCACCATCTCTCCATTTGAGCTCTATTGACAATAGGATCAGCCCG
AATTTTTCCCACATCGTAGACAACAGATTTCAGCTTCTTCATCGTCTCTTCGATTAGAACTGTCGCGTGC
ACATTTTCTTGTAGATCGGGTGCCGCTTGGTTCCTTTTCTGCAATGCTAACAAACTCTCCAACTGAGTAG
TCTTCCTTTTGTCAGGCATAGCAGTACGAATAACCGGTTTCAGAAACGTTTCTTTTTCAGCAAACTTGTC
TTTCCAGTTTCCACTTTTGATCGTAACATTGTCTAATCGCAAATTGCAATCAGTCGTTGCCACCAAATAC
CCGTCTAGGCTTGAGTCTCTTAACGAATTTCCCGGAAACAAAGCGTCGTACCACATCTCCAAGTCCGTAA
TCGTACCTGAATCTGGAACGGCGCAAGGCCCTTCATGATGTCTAAAGACATCAAACCTAGACCGAAACCG
TCATAAGACCGTCTCAGTAACAAAAAATCTTGCCAAAGCCGCCTTCGTAAGCGCGGCACTTTCCCTGATC
TCTTTGCTTACATCGTCCTCTTTCACAGTTTCATACACAAGTGATTGTGTGTGACGCGACAACGCCACGA
TTAAGTACTCCCGACCTCTAGCGATTGAGTCATCCGTAGGTTTCGTCCTGACTAGGACTACATCTTTGAA
TGTCTCTCCTTGCGACTCGTGTACTGTACTCACTTTAGCTGCCACTTTCCTCAATGCCAACAAATTTACC
AACTCCTTCTTCTCAGACTGAAGGAAAGTTATGTACTGAGCACCAGGCTTCAAAGAAACCTGTTCTTTAG
ACACAATCTTCCTCACCGTCATCGAATTAGCAGTCGCGTTATGTGTTCTGACATCTCCAGTATAGTACTT
GTTCAATACGGCAGCCACATCTGCTGGACTTCTGTAAGTTTCTCTTTTTTCTGTAACAATGTCAAACTTT
CCGACCAGACTAGAAAACCTCAAATCAACTTGAGATACCCTAGGCTTGAAAGAAATTTGATTCTGATCTC
CTTGACAGATACATCGTTTAGCACCAGCTATCTGAGCGCAAAAGTACACCATACCAGCATGGGCCATGAG
AGCTTCATCGAAATGCAACACGTCTCCGGTTAAAGAACCATCAACACAATGCATCAAAAAAGAATCAACC
GTCTTCACTCTCCTTTTCAATTTGCATGGAAAACCTTTGCTCGCGAATCTCTCGATCAAGTCGTCGGTTG
CTGCTCTCCCAGTAGAGAGAACCACATCGACACAAGGATTAGCTGAGTTGACAATCATTGTCGACTTACC
ACAACCAGGTACACCGTCAACTAATTCAAAAGAACAGTTAACTGGTCCTAGATCCAGGGCACTTAAATTG
TCCAAGATCAACCTGTTATTGCAAAGATACGTCTGATCGCAAACTATGACATAATCACTCATCCTTTCGA
CCGCGAAGTCGTTGACCAACATACCTCGTTCCCAAACAGCCACTTCTAAGTATCCCGACCAATCATCCAT
ACGTTTGTCTGGTTGGAACACATAAGCATGTTCAGTGACCACTGGACGTATGCACCAGTTCTTCATCTCC
ACATCCCACACTCCCAGTCCGTGCGGGTAATTCTGACCTCCAGTTCGAATAACTCCTCTCGAATAGTCAC
GATACAGAGACATAATTTCATCATTTTGAGCGACTCTCTCCGCATCTAAGTAGTACAGAAACTCTCTTCT
AGCGTCCACAGAATCGTCTCCACTGACAACCGGCCTTTTTGGTAATCTCTCACCTCCCATCACTTGGAAG
TAATCGACACGTTTGACCGTTTTTCCTTTGCTGACCAAAGGTTTGACAGCTGGCAACACGTTCTCAAATC
CTGGTGGCGTTAAAGGTTTACACAACACCTTTGTACCGCTTGTTTCCCCTCTTTCACATTCAGCTGAAAA
GGCTGAAACAACCTCGTCAATTTCTGCTTCAGTGTCAATAAGACCACTCAGAAACTGCTCCATGATCTCC
TCATCGTCTACCTTTCTTGAAACTCCAACTCTAGCTTGGGTCAGCACGTTACTGTCTTCCAACAACAGAC
CCAGTCCGCTTCGAGATGAACCGACCACCGATGGTGGAGAAGTTCTCACCGAACTGCCAGAATAGTTAGA
GAATTTTGCACTTAGAAACTCGTCAGCGATTTCTTTCTTCTGCTGCAATAGCTTATCAGACTTGGCTTTT
ACCTCGGATAAATCTGGTAAAACCGTCTCACCGGACTCAGATGCCGAATACAGACTGCTAAAGAAATCGT
TGATTTCATAATAGCGGCACGGATTCTCAACGTCTAAGACATGGGCCCCCCGTTTGATATCAAACATATC
ACATAGTTTTTTCACCAGTCCATCTCGGATGTCTCGACGCATAAGCGTGATTCCTCCAATGGCATACACA
ACACTCAGAAATACTATCACCTTGGTTTTGTGCGAGTTCTCGTAACATAGTTCTGGACCATTTGGTGTGT
CCTTCGCCCAGGTTAGTACCTTCTTTGGATAGAATCCAATTAGAGTACCAACCATGCCAACGAATCCGCC
GACTGCGATCTTGTTAGCAAACTGCTTCCACAGTTTTCTTGATATTAAACCCAGCACATCAGTCAATGAC
GTGATAGGTTTCGTCTCAGTCAGAATTGCTTCACGCAACTCCCTCATGACAGGTCGCGCCACTTGTTCCT
TCACTAGCAAAGTTTGAGCCAACAACTGTAAATCTCGAGAATCTACACTTTGCTTGTTCTTCACGGCCGC
CCCGTTTATGAATAAGACCCAATTATTTGAACTCAAGTATGATTTAACATTGCTTATGGTCAGCTGCTGG
TCAGATAACCTAGCTATGTAATCCAAACACTTGTCCATGAATTGTTTCTCTACAAACAGGTCTTTCTTGA
CCAACTCTCGCGTTGATTCGACCAGATCGAAAATTGGGACAACAACCATGTTTTCCCATCTACTGATATA
TATTCTTCGGTAGTACTCTTGCGATGATAGCGACCTCCTCGGAACTCCAGCTATCCTGTAGATCGAAAAA
AGCATTGTGTCTCCTCTCACCTGCCACGGTTCGAAGTAGAACACATTCCCTTGGTAACTCACTGGCTTCC
CCAGTAGATACTTCTTGTACTCTTCCCAGTCATGAATGTAAGAAAAGGAAGGATCTTTCTCAAAACCGAA
ATAGATCTTCCCGTTCTTCTTCATGTAGTAACCGTCAACAGAAGGTAATGGACCTTCGTCCACTAACATA
CTTTCAGGAGCAAAAAGCATAGCAGCATGAACCACTTTAGTTTTCTTCTCAACCATAGTAGCCATCAAGT
CTTTCAACTTGAAGTCATACAGGCTGTGAAGAGCTATCGCATACTGCGCGCCTTTCTTCTTACCATCAGA
AAAACCCCTACATGTACAACCCTGATATGTATTATTGCACCTAACCGCGTTAGGCGCAGCAATATTTTCA
CGAAATTGGTCATACATCCACAGCTCATTCTCCGACATCTGTCTCTTACCACTTCTAGCTTGATCACCAA
TAGCAGTAAGAAATATCTGTCGAGAAATTTCTCTCTGATCATCCCGAATATCTAGATTTGGACAACAGGA
ATGAATCCTTTTCTCACCTCTAGTTACCCAAAACGACCATTGACCACCGATGTCATCCACCTCTTGCAGA
GCAGGAACTCTATCTAAAAGCAATAACGCTTGTAGTTTTCGCTCAGCAGCCGCAAACCCATGAACCATGT
TTTTGTCGTCTTTAAACACGATATTGAATTCAGGATAAATTTCCATCAACTTGTTCTGTTCCTTCTGAGA
AAGAACTTCATGAACAATCACTGGATCTTTAGTCTTTCTTTCTCTAATCATGTCATCGACTTTATCAACA
ACAACTCTTTGCATCATTTGCCCGATCTCACAATCAGGTTTAGTCAGCATCAAGTCAAAGAAATGACTCC
TCTGCTCAGCAGACATCTCGTCCACATTGAGCAATTGAGACAACTTGAAGTTACCGTTCGCCATTGTATC
TGTATGTATTTTTACAAAGTATCAAAGAAAAGGTTTTAGGCACACCAGTCACTTTCCCCCACTCGGTACT
AAGCTGGATAGATTAAACCAAAAAGAAAAACAAAATAAAACTGTAGGTGATAAGTACGTTCTACCGCGTT
CTCACCAAAATCCAATTAGCACGTTCTACCGCGTTCAAAGGATTGAAATGTTTTATCCTCTCCAAATGAA
ATGAACTTCCTTATATAGAGGAAGGGTCTTGCGAAGGATAGTGGGATTGTGCGTCATCCCTTACGTCAGT
GGAGATATCACATCAATCCACTTGCTTTGAAGACGTGGTTGGAACGTCTTCTTTTTCCACGATGTTCCTC
GTGGGTGGGGGTCCATCTTTGGGACCACTGTCGGTAGAGGCATCTTGAACGATAGCCTTTCCTTTATCGC
AATGATGGCATTTGTAGAAGCCATCTTCCTTTTCTACTGTCCTTTCGATGAAGTGACAGATAGCTGGGCA
ATGGAATCCGAGGAGGTTTCCCGATATTACCCTTTGTTGAAAAGTCTCAATAGCCCTCTGGTCTTCTGAG
ACTGTATCTTTGATATTCTTGGAGTAGACGAGAGTGTCGTGCTCCACCATGTTGACCATCACATCAATCC
ACTTGCTTTGAAGACGTGGTTGGAACGTCTTCTTTTTCCACGATGTTCCTCGTGGGTGGGGGTCCATCTT
TGGGACCACTGTCGGTAGAGGCATCTTGAACGATAGCCTTTCCTTTATCGCAATGATGGCATTTGTAGAA
GCCATCTTCCTTTTCTACTGTCCTTTCGATGAAGTGACAGATAGCTGGGCAATGGAATCCGAGGAGGTTT
CCCGATATTACCCTTTGTTGAAAAGTCTCAATAGCCCTCTGGTCTTCTGAGACTGTATCTTTGATATTCT
TGGAGTAGACGAGAGTGTCGTGCTCCACCATGTTGACCTGCAGGCATGCGCAAATTTAAAGCGCTGATAT
CGATCGCGCGCAGATCTGTCATGATGATCATTGCAATTGGATCCATCTCCACTGACGTAAGGGATGACGC
ACAATCCCACTATCCTTCGCAAGACCCTTCCTCTATATAAGGAAGTTCATTTCATTTGGAGAGGATAAAA
CATTGCACCTATGGTGTTGCCCTGGCTGGGGTATGTCAGTGATCGCAGTAGAATGTACTAATTGACAAGT
TGGAGAATACGGTAGAACGTCCTTATCCAACACAGCCTTTATCCCTCTCCCTGACGAGGTTTTTGTCAGT
GTAATATTTCTTTTTGAACTATCCAGCTTAGTACCGTACGGGAAAGTGACTGGTGTGCTTATCTTTGAAA
TGTTACTTTGGGTTTCGGTTCTTTAGGTTAGTAAGAAAGCACTTGTCTTCTCATACAAAGGAAAACCTGA
GACGTATCGCTTACGAAAGTAGCAATGAAAGAAAGGTGGTGGTTTTAATCGCTACCGCAAAAACGATGGG
GTCGTTTTAATTAACTTCTCCTACGCAAGCGTCTAAACGGACGTTGGGGTTTTGCTAGTTTCTTTAGAGA
AAACTAGCTAAGTCTTTAATGTTATCATTAGAGATGGCATAAATATAATACTTGTGTCTGCTGATAAGAT
CATTTTAATTTGGACGATTAGACTTGTTGAACTACAGGTTACTGAATCACTTGCGCTAATCAACATGGGA
GATATGTACGATGAATCATTTGACAAGTCGGGCGGTCCTGCTGACTTGATGGACGATTCTTGGGTGGAAT
CAGTTTCGTGGAAAGATCTGTTGAAGAAGTTACACAGCATAAAATTTGCACTACAGTCTGGTAGAGATGA
GATCACTGGGTTACTAGCGGCACTGAATAGACAGTGTCCTTATTCACCATATGAGCAGTTTCCAGATAAG
AAGGTGTATTTCCTTTTAGACTCACGGGCTAACAGTGCTCTTGGTGTGATTCAGAACGCTTCAGCGTTCA
AGAGACGAGCTGATGAGAAGAATGCAGTGGCGGGTGTTACAAATATTCCTGCGAATCCAAACACAACGGT
TACGACGAACCAAGGGAGTACTACTACTACCAAGGCGAACACTGGCTCGACTTTGGAAGAAGACTTGTAC
ACTTATTACAAATTCGATGATGCCTCTACAGCTTTCCACAAATCTCTAACTTCGTTAGAGAACATGGAGT
TGAAGAGTTATTACCGAAGGAACTTTGAGAAAGTATTCGGGATTAAGTTTGGTGGAGCAGCTGCTAGTTC
ATCTGCACCGCCTCCAGCGAGTGGAGGTCCGATACGTCCTAATCCCAAGCTTTAGGGATTTAAGGACGTG
AACTCTGTTGAGATCTCTGTGAAATTCAGAGGGTGGGTGATACCATATTCACTGATGCCATTAGCGACAT
CTAAATAGGGCTAATTGTGACTAATTTGAGGGAATTTCCTTTACCATTGACGTCAGTGTCGTTGGTAGCA
TTTGAGTTTCGCAATGCACGAATTACTTAGGAAGTGGCTTGACGACACTAATGTGTTATTGTTAGATAAT
GGTTTGGTGGTCAAGGTACGTAGTAGAGTCCCACATATTCGCACGTATGAAGTAATTGGAAAGTTGTCAG
TTTTTGATAATTCACTGGGAGATGAT
Features (pLannotate 1.2.2; 35 found; start..end, strand, type, name):
    221..238     -  misc_feature   IRES (fragment): internal ribosome entry site (IRES) of the encephalomyocarditis virus (EMCV)
    412..735     +  CDS            HDG2 (fragment): HDG2_ARATH - Also known as HDGL2-2. Experimental evidence at protein level: Swiss-Prot protein existence level 1. Probable transcription factor. From Arabidopsis thaliana (Mouse-ear cress).
   1112..1151    +  ncRNA          TLS-PK6: Accession: RF01101 - Pseudoknot of tRNA-like structure
   1147..1202    +  ncRNA          Hammerhead 3: Accession: RF00008 - Hammerhead ribozyme (type III)
   1212..1230    +  CDS            9xHis (fragment): 9xHis affinity tag
   1265..1517    +  terminator     NOS terminator: nopaline synthase terminator and poly(A) signal
   1563..1587    +  misc_feature   RB T-DNA repeat: right border repeat from nopaline C58 T-DNA
   1697..1946    -  CDS            TcR (fragment): tetracycline efflux protein; tetA; confers resistance to tetracycline
   2052..2702    +  CDS            TetR: tetracycline resistance regulatory protein; tetR
   3061..3251    -  rep_origin     ori (fragment): high-copy-number ColE1/pMB1/pBR322/pUC origin of replication
   3383..3492    +  oriT           oriT: incP origin of transfer
   3525..3896    +  CDS            traJ: oriT-recognizing protein; traJ
   4033..4664    +  rep_origin     oriV: incP origin of replication
   4728..5003    +  CDS            klaC (fragment): KLAC_ECOLX - Also known as telB. Protein predicted: Swiss-Prot protein existence level 4. Belongs to the kla operon, which is associated with cryptic tellurite resistance, and IncW plasmid fertility inhibition. From Escherichia coli.
   5006..5200    +  CDS            satA (fragment): STA_BACSU - Also known as yyaR. Experimental evidence at protein level: Swiss-Prot protein existence level 1. Involved in resistance to streptothricin, a broad-spectrum antibiotic produced by streptomycetes. Detoxifies streptothricin via acetylation of the beta amino group of the first beta-lysyl moiety of streptothricin. From Bacillus subtilis (strain 168).
   5199..5348    +  CDS            satA (fragment): STA_BACSU - Also known as yyaR. Experimental evidence at protein level: Swiss-Prot protein existence level 1. Involved in resistance to streptothricin, a broad-spectrum antibiotic produced by streptomycetes. Detoxifies streptothricin via acetylation of the beta amino group of the first beta-lysyl moiety of streptothricin. From Bacillus subtilis (strain 168).
   5357..6124    -  mobile_element IS1: prokaryotic transposable element IS1
   6316..7110    +  CDS            KanR: aminoglycoside phosphotransferase; aphA-3; confers resistance to kanamycin
   7409..8557    +  CDS            trfA: trans-acting replication protein that binds to and activates oriV
   8581..8644    +  CDS            TetR (fragment): tetracycline resistance regulatory protein; tetR
  10153..10177   +  misc_feature   LB T-DNA repeat: left border repeat from nopaline C58 T-DNA
  10231..10361   -  CDS            lacI (fragment): lac repressor; lacI; The lac repressor binds to the lac operator to inhibit transcription in E. coli. This inhibition can be relieved by adding lactose or isopropyl-β-D-thiogalactopyranoside (IPTG).
  10362..10662   -  rep_origin     M13 ori (fragment) (sequence partly withheld): M13 bacteriophage origin of replication; arrow indicates direction of (+) strand synthesis
  10660..10815   -  CDS            lacZα (fragment) (sequence partly withheld): LacZα fragment of β-galactosidase; lacZ fragment
  10820..11072   -  terminator     NOS terminator: nopaline synthase terminator and poly(A) signal
  11086..11141   -  ncRNA          Hammerhead 3: Accession: RF00008 - Hammerhead ribozyme (type III)
  11137..11176   -  ncRNA          TLS-PK6: Accession: RF01101 - Pseudoknot of tRNA-like structure
  11396..11818   -  CDS            V16K_TRVSY: Protein predicted: Swiss-Prot protein existence level 4. From Tobacco rattle virus (strain SYM).
  11846..12601   -  CDS            MVP_TRVPP: Protein inferred from homology: Swiss-Prot protein existence level 3. Transports viral genome to neighboring plant cells directly through plasmosdesmata, without any budding. The movement protein allows efficient cell to cell propagation, by bypassing the host cell wall barrier. Displays RNA-binding activity. From Tobacco rattle virus (isolate PpK20) (TRV).
  12606..17726   -  CDS            194K_TRVSY: Protein inferred from homology: Swiss-Prot protein existence level 3. [Replicase small subunit]: is a methyltransferase active in RNA capping and an RNA helicase. Methyltransferase displays a cytoplasmic capping enzyme activity. This function is necessary since all viral RNAs are synthesized in the cytoplasm, and host capping enzymes are restricted to the nucleus. Helicase region probably exhibits NTPase and RNA unwinding activities (Potential). From Tobacco rattle virus (strain SYM).
  17928..18602   -  promoter       CaMV 35S promoter (enhanced): cauliflower mosaic virus 35S promoter with a duplicated enhancer region
  18757..18802   +  promoter       35SPPDK promoter (fragment): hybrid promoter consisting of the cauliflower mosaic virus 35S enhancer fused to the maize C4PPDK basal promoter (Yoo et al., 2007)
  18801..18847   +  promoter       minimal CaMV 35S promoter: minimal 35S promoter from cauliflower mosaic virus
  19407..20018   +  CDS            CP: CAPSD_TRVPP - Experimental evidence at protein level: Swiss-Prot protein existence level 1. Capsid protein self-assembles to form rod-shaped virions about 22 nm in diameter with a central canal enclosing the viral genomic RNA. From Tobacco rattle virus (isolate PpK20) (TRV).
  20196..150     +  CDS            P40_TRVPP (fragment) (across the origin): Experimental evidence at protein level: Swiss-Prot protein existence level 1. Involved in transmission of the virus by the vector nematode Paratrichodorus pachydermus. From Tobacco rattle virus (isolate PpK20) (TRV).
