[The description below was written by a language model from this plasmid's Addgene catalogue record and pLannotate feature annotations shown in this document.]
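Description:
pVM2-GoPGF-HD1 is an all-in-one tobacco rattle virus (TRV) vector for virus-induced gene silencing in cotton, built on the pYL192 (TRV1) binary backbone. It is a large (about 20.3 kb), low-copy plant expression plasmid. Kanamycin selection comes from an aphA-3 type KanR gene. Replication depends on the broad-host-range IncP system, with oriV and its activator trfA. The oriT and traJ transfer functions are also present, as is typical of binary vectors that shuttle between E. coli and Agrobacterium. The annotation also picks up backbone remnants such as tetR/tetA fragments, an IS1 element, and lacZα and M13 ori fragments. Several very short hits (an EMCV IRES fragment, a 9xHis fragment) are probably incidental matches.

Between the nopaline-type left and right T-DNA borders sit two divergently oriented viral cassettes, which is what makes the vector "all-in-one": the usual TRV system supplies the two genomic RNAs from separate plasmids. One cassette uses an enhanced CaMV 35S promoter to transcribe TRV RNA1, encoding the 194K replicase, the movement protein and the 16K protein. It ends with the viral tRNA-like pseudoknot, a hammerhead ribozyme that trims the 3' end, and a NOS terminator. The other cassette begins with 35S-derived promoter elements and carries RNA2 sequences, including the coat protein and a fragment annotated as the P40 protein. The silencing insert follows, then the same pseudoknot, ribozyme and NOS terminator arrangement. The insert combines fragments of the Gossypium hirsutum genes GoPGF and GhHD1. The annotated HDG2-like homeodomain fragment probably corresponds to the HD1 portion, while the GoPGF portion is not separately annotated. After T-DNA delivery, the replicating virus spreads and silences both genes simultaneously.
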