Addgene plasmid #234909: pVM2-GoPGF-HD1
Purpose: This all-in-one vector is used to specifically silence the GoPGF and HD1 gene via virus-induced gene silencing (VIGS), simultaneously.
Depositing lab: Guoli Song. Depositing organization: Institute of Cotton Research (ICR), CAAS. Publication: An all-in-one plant virus-based vector toolkit for streamlined gene silencing, overexpression, and genome editing. Hao Y, Yuan Z, Li Y, Zuo D, Cheng H, Wang Q, Zhang Y, Lv L, Liu J, Song G. Plant Commun. 2025 May 19:101379. doi: 10.1016/j.xplc.2025.101379. PubMed 40394900.
Backbone
  Vector backbone: pYL192 (TRV1)
  Backbone manufacturer: Liu et al Plant J. 2002 May;30(4):415-29. doi: 10.1046/j.1365-313x.2002.01297.x.
  Vector type: Plant Expression
Growth in bacteria
  Bacterial resistance: Kanamycin, 50 μg/mL
  Growth temperature: 37°C
  Growth strain: DH5alpha
  Copy number: Low Copy
Gene/Insert
  Gene/Insert name: VIGS fragements of GoPGF and GhHD1
  Species: G. hirsutum (cotton)
  Cloning method: Other
Terms and licenses: Academic/Nonprofit Terms; Industry Terms: Not Available to Industry
How to cite: pVM2-GoPGF-HD1 was a gift from Guoli Song (Addgene plasmid # 234909 ; http://n2t.net/addgene:234909 ; RRID:Addgene_234909)
